Addgene plasmid #153873: pGBW-m4252975
Purpose: Mammalian expression plasmid for SARS-CoV-2 RNA-dependent RNA polymerase
Depositing lab: Ginkgo Bioworks & Benjie Chen.
Backbone
  Vector backbone: pTwist_CMV_Puro_6 with AarI site removed
  Backbone size w/o insert (bp): 6080
  Vector type: Mammalian Expression
  Selectable markers: Puromycin
Growth in bacteria
  Bacterial resistance: Ampicillin, 100 μg/mL
  Growth temperature: 37°C
  Growth strain: DH5alpha
  Copy number: High Copy
Gene/Insert
  Gene/Insert name: SARS-CoV-2 RNA-dependent RNA polymerase (alt name: nsp12)
  Species: Severe acute respiratory syndrome coronavirus 2
  Insert size (bp): 2789
  Mutation: wt
  Entrez Gene: ORF1ab (a.k.a. GU280_gp01)
  Promoter: CMV
  Cloning method: Unknown
Resource information
  A portion of this plasmid was derived from a plasmid made by: GinkgoBioworks
Depositor comments: NCBI reference sequence: YP_009725307.1
How to cite: pGBW-m4252975 was a gift from Ginkgo Bioworks & Benjie Chen (Addgene plasmid # 153873 ; http://n2t.net/addgene:153873 ; RRID:Addgene_153873)
