[The description below was written by a language model from this plasmid's Addgene catalogue record and pLannotate feature annotations shown in this document.]
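Description:
pGBW-m4252975 is a mammalian expression plasmid for the SARS-CoV-2 RNA-dependent RNA polymerase (nsp12). It is built on a pTwist_CMV_Puro_6 backbone from which an AarI site has been removed. It is propagated in E. coli through a high-copy ColE1/pUC-type origin and selected with ampicillin via a full-length β-lactamase gene. The sequenced record is about 8.9 kb, consistent with a roughly 6.1 kb backbone plus a roughly 2.8 kb insert.

The wild-type nsp12 coding sequence is derived from the viral ORF1ab polyprotein. The annotation software labels it only as a fragment of the replicase polyprotein, and the attached functional note about the 2'-O-methyltransferase belongs to the polyprotein entry as a whole rather than to this insert. It sits downstream of the CMV immediate-early enhancer and promoter elements and is followed by an SV40 polyadenylation signal. No epitope tag or reporter is annotated or mentioned in the record.

The expression cassette is bracketed by short β-globin insulator elements. Bacterial and phage terminators (T7, rrnG) and synthetic poly(A) signals also flank it. Parts of this kind are generally used to shield a cassette from transcriptional read-through and neighbouring regulatory influence. A separate cassette places puromycin N-acetyltransferase under the human ubiquitin C promoter with a synthetic poly(A) signal, allowing puromycin selection of transfected mammalian cells.

The plasmid is suited to transient or puromycin-selected expression of the coronavirus polymerase in mammalian cells. The record gives no more specific application than mammalian expression, and the cloning method is listed as unknown.
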