Features (pLannotate 1.2.2; 19 found; start..end, strand, type, name):
     85..156     +  misc_feature   5' β-globin insulator: insulator upstream of the human β-globin locus (Farrell et al., 2002)
    161..207     -  terminator     T7 terminator: transcription terminator for bacteriophage T7 RNA polymerase
    225..273     -  polyA_signal   poly(A) signal: synthetic polyadenylation signal
    354..657     +  enhancer       CMV enhancer: human cytomegalovirus immediate early enhancer
    730..747     -  promoter       CMV promoter (fragment): human cytomegalovirus (CMV) immediate early promoter
    810..861     +  promoter       CMVd2 promoter: truncated human cytomegalovirus (CMV) immediate early promoter that yields moderately reduced expression relative to the full-length promoter
    831..3728    +  CDS            rep (fragment): R1AB_SARS2 - Experimental evidence at protein level: Swiss-Prot protein existence level 1. [2'-O-methyltransferase]: Methyltransferase that mediates mRNA cap 2'-O-ribose methylation to the 5'-cap structure of viral mRNAs. N7-methyl guanosine cap is a prerequisite for binding of nsp16. Therefore plays an essential role in viral mRNAs cap methylation which is essential to evade immune system. From Severe acute respiratory syndrome coronavirus 2 (2019-nCoV) (SARS-CoV-2).
   3781..3902    -  polyA_signal   SV40 poly(A) signal: SV40 polyadenylation signal
   3925..3994    -  CDS            large T antigen (fragment): large T antigen from SV40 (simian virus 40)
   4017..4063    +  terminator     T7 terminator: transcription terminator for bacteriophage T7 RNA polymerase
   4093..4229    +  terminator     rrnG terminator: transcription terminator from the E. coli ribosomal RNA rrnG operon (Albrechtsen et al., 1991)
   4274..4345    +  misc_feature   3' β-globin insulator: insulator downstream of the human β-globin locus (Farrell et al., 2002)
   4571..5159    -  rep_origin     ori: high-copy-number ColE1/pMB1/pBR322/pUC origin of replication
   5331..5395    -  CDS            bla(M) (fragment): β-lactamase lacking the signal sequence; bla(M); allows cytosolic expression of β-lactamase
   5659..6868    +  promoter       UbC promoter: human ubiquitin C promoter
   6872..7469    +  CDS            PuroR (fragment): puromycin N-acetyltransferase; pac from Streptomyces; confers resistance to puromycin
   7498..7546    +  polyA_signal   poly(A) signal: synthetic polyadenylation signal
   7812..8672    +  CDS            AmpR: β-lactamase; bla; confers resistance to ampicillin, carbenicillin, and related antibiotics
   8685..8821    +  terminator     rrnG terminator: transcription terminator from the E. coli ribosomal RNA rrnG operon (Albrechtsen et al., 1991)
>Addgene plasmid #153873 | pGBW-m4252975 | addgene full sequence | sequence record 300418 | Ginkgo NGS Result
GCCGTGGCGCTCATTTGCTCGTCGGGCATCGAATCTCGTCAGCTATCGTCAGCTTACCTTTTTGGCAGCG
ATCGCGGCTCCCGACATCTTGGACCATTAGCTCCACAGGTATCTTCTTCCCTCTAGTGGTCATAACAGCA
GCTTCAGCTACCTCTCAATTCAAAAAACCCCTCAAGACCCGTTTAGAGGCCCCAAGGGGTTATGCTATCA
ATCGTTGCGTTACACACACAAAAAACCAACACACATCCATCTTCGATGGATAGCGATTTTATTATCTAAC
TGCTGATCGAGTGTAGCCAGATCTAGTAATCAATTACGGGGTCATTAGTTCATAGCCCATATATGGAGTT
CCGCGTTACATAACTTACGGTAAATGGCCCGCCTGGCTGACCGCCCAACGACCCCCGCCCATTGACGTCA
ATAATGACGTATGTTCCCATAGTAACGCCAATAGGGACTTTCCATTGACGTCAATGGGTGGAGTATTTAC
GGTAAACTGCCCACTTGGCAGTACATCAAGTGTATCATATGCCAAGTACGCCCCCTATTGACGTCAATGA
CGGTAAATGGCCCGCCTGGCATTATGCCCAGTACATGACCTTATGGGACTTTCCTACTTGGCAGTACATC
TACGTATTAGTCATCGCTATTACCATGCTGATGCGGTTTTGGCAGTACATCAATGGGCGTGGATAGCGGT
TTGACTCACGGGGATTTCCAAGTCTCCACCCCATTGACGTCAATGGGAGTTTGTTTTGGCACCAAAATCA
ACGGGACTTTCCAAAATGTCGTAACAACTCCGCCCCATTGACGCAAATGGGCGGTAGGCGTGTACGGTGG
GAGGTCTATATAAGCAGAGCTGGTTTAGTGAACCGTCAGATCAGATCTTTGTCGATCCTACCATCCACTC
GACACACCCGCCAGCGGCCGCCACCATGGCTGATGCACAATCGTTTTTAAACCGGGTTTGCGGTGTAAGT
GCAGCCCGTCTTACACCGTGCGGCACAGGCACTAGTACTGATGTCGTATACAGGGCTTTTGACATCTACA
ATGATAAAGTAGCTGGTTTTGCTAAATTCCTAAAAACTAATTGTTGTCGCTTCCAAGAAAAGGACGAAGA
TGACAATTTAATTGATTCTTACTTTGTAGTTAAGAGACACACTTTCTCTAACTACCAACATGAAGAAACA
ATTTATAATTTACTTAAGGATTGTCCAGCTGTTGCTAAACATGACTTCTTTAAGTTTAGAATAGACGGTG
ACATGGTACCACATATATCACGTCAACGTCTTACTAAATACACAATGGCAGACCTCGTCTATGCTTTAAG
GCATTTTGATGAAGGTAATTGTGACACATTAAAAGAAATACTTGTCACATACAATTGTTGTGATGATGAT
TATTTCAATAAAAAGGACTGGTATGATTTTGTAGAAAACCCAGATATATTACGCGTATACGCCAACTTAG
GTGAACGTGTACGCCAAGCTTTGTTAAAAACAGTACAATTCTGTGATGCCATGCGAAATGCTGGTATTGT
TGGTGTACTGACATTAGATAATCAAGATCTCAATGGTAACTGGTATGATTTCGGTGATTTCATACAAACC
ACGCCAGGTAGTGGAGTTCCTGTTGTAGATTCTTATTATTCATTGTTAATGCCTATATTAACCTTGACCA
GGGCTTTAACTGCAGAGTCACATGTTGACACTGACTTAACAAAGCCTTACATTAAGTGGGATTTGTTAAA
ATATGACTTCACGGAAGAGAGGTTAAAACTCTTTGACCGTTATTTTAAATATTGGGATCAGACATACCAC
CCAAATTGTGTTAACTGTTTGGATGACAGATGCATTCTGCATTGTGCAAACTTTAATGTTTTATTCTCTA
CAGTGTTCCCACCTACAAGTTTTGGACCACTAGTGAGAAAAATATTTGTTGATGGTGTTCCATTTGTAGT
TTCAACTGGATACCACTTCAGAGAGCTAGGTGTTGTACATAATCAGGATGTAAACTTACATAGCTCTAGA
CTTAGTTTTAAGGAATTACTTGTGTATGCTGCTGACCCTGCTATGCACGCTGCTTCTGGTAATCTATTAC
TAGATAAACGCACTACGTGCTTTTCAGTAGCTGCACTTACTAACAATGTTGCTTTTCAAACTGTCAAACC
CGGTAATTTTAACAAAGACTTCTATGACTTTGCTGTGTCTAAGGGTTTCTTTAAGGAAGGAAGTTCTGTT
GAATTAAAACACTTCTTCTTTGCTCAGGATGGTAATGCTGCTATCAGCGATTATGACTACTATCGTTATA
ATCTACCAACAATGTGTGATATCAGACAACTACTATTTGTAGTTGAAGTTGTTGATAAGTACTTTGATTG
TTACGATGGTGGCTGTATTAATGCTAACCAAGTCATCGTCAACAACCTAGACAAATCAGCTGGTTTTCCA
TTTAATAAATGGGGTAAGGCTAGACTTTATTATGATTCAATGAGTTATGAGGATCAAGATGCACTTTTCG
CATATACAAAACGTAATGTCATCCCTACTATAACTCAAATGAATCTTAAGTATGCCATTAGTGCAAAGAA
TAGAGCTCGCACCGTAGCTGGTGTCTCTATCTGTAGTACTATGACCAATAGACAGTTTCATCAAAAATTA
TTGAAATCAATAGCCGCCACTAGAGGAGCTACTGTAGTAATTGGAACAAGCAAATTCTATGGTGGTTGGC
ACAACATGTTAAAAACTGTTTATAGTGATGTAGAAAACCCTCACCTTATGGGTTGGGATTATCCTAAATG
TGATAGAGCCATGCCTAACATGCTTAGAATTATGGCCTCACTTGTTCTTGCTCGCAAACATACAACGTGT
TGTAGCTTGTCACACCGTTTCTATAGATTAGCTAATGAGTGTGCTCAAGTATTGAGTGAAATGGTCATGT
GTGGCGGTTCACTATATGTTAAACCAGGTGGAACCTCATCAGGAGATGCCACAACTGCTTATGCTAATAG
TGTTTTTAACATTTGTCAAGCTGTCACGGCCAATGTTAATGCACTTTTATCTACTGATGGTAACAAAATT
GCCGATAAGTATGTCCGCAATTTACAACACAGACTTTATGAGTGTCTCTATAGAAATAGAGATGTTGACA
CAGACTTTGTGAATGAGTTTTACGCATATTTGCGTAAACATTTCTCAATGATGATACTCTCTGACGATGC
TGTTGTGTGTTTCAATAGCACTTATGCATCTCAAGGTCTAGTGGCTAGCATAAAGAACTTTAAGTCAGTT
CTTTATTATCAAAACAATGTTTTTATGTCTGAAGCAAAATGTTGGACTGAGACTGACCTTACTAAAGGAC
CTCATGAATTTTGCTCTCAACATACAATGCTAGTTAAACAGGGTGATGATTATGTGTACCTTCCTTACCC
AGATCCATCAAGAATCCTAGGGGCCGGCTGTTTTGTAGATGATATCGTAAAAACAGATGGTACACTTATG
ATTGAACGGTTCGTGTCTTTAGCTATAGATGCTTACCCACTTACTAAACATCCTAATCAGGAGTATGCTG
ATGTCTTTCATTTGTACTTACAATACATAAGAAAGCTACATGATGAGTTAACAGGACACATGTTAGACAT
GTATTCTGTTATGCTTACTAATGATAACACTTCAAGGTATTGGGAACCTGAGTTTTATGAGGCTATGTAC
ACACCGCATACAGTCTTATAAGCTAGCTTGACTGACTGAGATACAGCGTACCTTCAGCTCACAGACATGA
TAAGATACATTGATGAGTTTGGACAAACCACAACTAGAATGCAGTGAAAAAAATGCTTTATTTGTGAAAT
TTGTGATGCTATTGCTTTATTTGTAACCATTATAAGCTGCAATAAACAAGTTAACAACAACAATTGCATT
CATTTTATGTTTCAGGTTCAGGGGGAGGTGTGGGAGGTTTTTTAAAGCAAGTAAAACCTCTACAAATGTG
GTATTGGCCCATCTCTATCGGTATCGTAGCATAACCCCTTGGGGCCTCTAAACGGGTCTTGAGGGGTTTT
TTGTGCCCCTCGGGCCGGATTGCTATCTACCGGCATTGGCGCAGAAAAAAATGCCTGATGCGACGCTGCG
CGTCTTATACTCCCACATATGCCAGATTCAGCAACGGATACGGCTTCCCCAACTTGCCCACTTCCATACG
TGTCCTCCTTACCAGAAATTTATCCTTAAGGTCGTCAGCTATCCTGCAGGCGATCTCTCGATTTCGATCA
AGACATTCCTTTAATGGTCTTTTCTGGACACCACTAGGGGTCAGAAGTAGTTCATCAAACTTTCTTCCCT
CCCTAATCTCATTGGTTACCTTGGGCTATCGAAACTTAATTAACCAGTCAAGTCAGCTACTTGGCGAGAT
CGACTTGTCTGGGTTTCGACTACGCTCAGAATTGCGTCAGTCAAGTTCGATCTGGTCCTTGCTATTGCAC
CCGTTCTCCGATTACGAGTTTCATTTAAATCATGTGAGCAAAAGGCCAGCAAAAGGCCAGGAACCGTAAA
AAGGCCGCGTTGCTGGCGTTTTTCCATAGGCTCCGCCCCCCTGACGAGCATCACAAAAATCGACGCTCAA
GTCAGAGGTGGCGAAACCCGACAGGACTATAAAGATACCAGGCGTTTCCCCCTGGAAGCTCCCTCGTGCG
CTCTCCTGTTCCGACCCTGCCGCTTACCGGATACCTGTCCGCCTTTCTCCCTTCGGGAAGCGTGGCGCTT
TCTCATAGCTCACGCTGTAGGTATCTCAGTTCGGTGTAGGTCGTTCGCTCCAAGCTGGGCTGTGTGCACG
AACCCCCCGTTCAGCCCGACCGCTGCGCCTTATCCGGTAACTATCGTCTTGAGTCCAACCCGGTAAGACA
CGACTTATCGCCACTGGCAGCAGCCACTGGTAACAGGATTAGCAGAGCGAGGTATGTAGGCGGTGCTACA
GAGTTCTTGAAGTGGTGGCCTAACTACGGCTACACTAGAAGAACAGTATTTGGTATCTGCGCTCTGCTGA
AGCCAGTTACCTTCGGAAAAAGAGTTGGTAGCTCTTGATCCGGCAAACAAACCACCGCTGGTAGCGGTGG
TTTTTTTGTTTGCAAGCAGCAGATTACGCGCAGAAAAAAAGGATCTCAAGAAGATCCTTTGATCTTTTCT
ACGGGGTCTGACGCTCAGTGGAACGAAAACTCACGTTAAGGGATTTTGGTCATGAGATTATCAAAAAGGA
TCTTCACCTAGATCCTTTTAAATTAAAAATGAAGTTTTAAATCAATCTAAAGTATATATGAGTAAACTTG
GTCTGACAGTTACCAATGCTTAATCAGTGAGGCACCTATCTCAGCGATCTGTCTATTTCGTTCATCCATA
GTTGCATTTAAATTTCCGAACTCTCCAAGGCCCTCGTCGGAAAATCTTCAAACCTTTCGTCCGATCCATC
TTGCAGGCTACCTCTCGAACGAACTATCGCAAGTCTCTTGGCCGGCCTTGCGCCTTGGCTATTGCTTGGC
AGCGCCTATCGCCAGGTATTACTCCAATCCCGAATATCCGAGATCGGGATCACCCGAGAGAAGTTCAACC
TACATCCTCAATCCCGATCTATCCGAGATCCGAGGAATATCGAAATCGGGGCGCGCCTGGCCTCCGCGCC
GGGTTTTGGCGCCTCCCGCGGGCGCCCCCCTCGTCACGGCGAGCGCTGCCACGTCAGACGAAGGGCGCAG
GAGCGTCCTGATCCTTCCGCCCGGACGCTCAGGACAGCGGCCCGCTGCTCATAAGACTCGGCCTTAGAAC
CCCAGTATCAGCAGAAGGACATTTTAGGACGGGACTTGGGTGACTCTAGGGCACTGGTTTTCTTTCCAGA
GAGCGGAACAGGCGAGGAAAAGTAGTCCCTTCTCGGCGATTCTGCGGAGGGATCTCCGTGGGGCGGTGAA
CGCCGATGATTATATAAGGACGCGCCGGGTGTGGCACAGCTAGTTCCGTCGCAGCCGGGATTTGGGTCGC
GGTTCTTGTTTGTGGATCGCTGTGATCGTCACTTGGTGAGTAGCGGGCTGCTGGGCTGGCCGGGGCTTTC
GTGGCCGCCGGGCCGCTCGGTGGGACGGAAGCGTGTGGAGAGACCGCCAAGGGCTGTAGTCTGGGTCCGC
GAGCAAGGTTGCCCTGAACTGGGGGTTGGGGGGAGCGCAGCAAAATGGCGGCTGTTCCCGAGTCTTGAAT
GGAAGACGCTTGTGAGGCGGGCTGTGAGGTCGTTGAAACAAGGTGGGGGGCATGGTGGGCGGCAAGAACC
CAAGGTCTTGAGCCCTTCGCTAATGCGGGAAAGCTCTTATTCGGGTGAGATGGGCTGGGCACCATCTGGG
GACCCTGACGTGAAGTTTGTCACTGACTGGAGAACTCGGTTTGTCGTCTGTTGCGGGGGCGGCAGTTATG
GCGGTGCCGTTGGGCAGTGCACCCGTACCTTTGGGAGCGCGCGCCCTCGTCGTGTCGTGACGTCACCCGT
TCTGTTGGCTTATAATGCAGGGTGGGGCCACCAGCCGGTAGGTGTGCGGTAGGCTTTTCTCCGTCGCAGG
ACGCAGGGTTCGGGCCTAGGGTAGGCTCTCCTGAATCGACAGGCGCCGGACCTCTGGTGAGGGGAGGGAT
AAGTGAGGCGTCAGTTTCTTTGGTCGGTTTTATGTACCTATCTTCTTAAGTAGCTGAAGCTCCGGTTTTG
AACTATGCGCTCGGGGTTGGCGAGTGTGTTTTGTGAAGTTTTTTAGGCACCTTTTGAAATGTAATCATTT
GGGTCAATATGTAATTTTCAGTGTTAGACTTGTAAATTGTCCGCTAAATTCTGGCCGTTTTTGGCTTTTT
TGTTAGACAACATGACCGAGTACAAGCCCACGGTGCGCCTCGCCACCCGCGACGACGTCCCCAGGGCCGT
ACGCACCCTCGCCGCCGCGTTCGCCGACTACCCCGCCACGCGCCACACCGTCGATCCGGACCGCCACATC
GAGCGGGTCACCGAGCTGCAAGAACTCTTCCTCACGCGCGTCGGGCTCGACATCGGCAAGGTGTGGGTCG
CGGACGACGGCGCCGCGGTGGCGGTCTGGACCACGCCGGAGAGCGTCGAAGCGGGGGCGGTGTTCGCCGA
GATCGGCCCGCGCATGGCCGAGTTGAGCGGTTCCCGGCTGGCCGCGCAGCAACAGATGGAGGGCCTCCTG
GCGCCGCACCGGCCCAAGGAGCCCGCGTGGTTCCTGGCCACCGTCGGCGTCTCGCCCGACCACCAGGGCA
AGGGTCTGGGCAGCGCCGTCGTGCTCCCCGGAGTGGAGGCCGCCGAGCGCGCCGGGGTGCCCGCCTTCCT
GGAGACCTCCGCGCCCCGCAACCTCCCCTTCTACGAGCGGCTCGGCTTCACCGTCACCGCCGACGTCGAG
GTGCCCGAAGGACCGCGCACCTGGTGCATGACCCGCAAGCCCGGTGCCTAGGCTAGTATGTAAGCCTAGT
CTTAGATAATAAAATCGCTATCCATCGAAGATGGATGTGTGTTGGTTTTTTGTGTGTGTAACGCTAGGCG
CGCCTGGTGTACCGAGAACGATCCTCTCAGTGCGAGTCTCGACGATCCATATCGTTGCTTGGCAGTCAGC
CAGTCGGAATCCAGCTTGGGACCCAGGAAGTCCAATCGTCAGATATTGTACTCAAGCCTGGTCACGGCAG
CGTACCGATCTGTTTAAACCTAGATATTGATAGTCTGATCGGTCAACGTATAATCGAGTCCTAGCTTTTG
CAAACATCTATCAAGAGACAGGATCAGCAGGAGGCTTTCGCATGAGTATTCAACATTTCCGTGTCGCCCT
TATTCCCTTTTTTGCGGCATTTTGCCTTCCTGTTTTTGCTCACCCAGAAACGCTGGTGAAAGTAAAAGAT
GCTGAAGATCAGTTGGGTGCGCGAGTGGGTTACATCGAACTGGATCTCAACAGCGGTAAGATCCTTGAGA
GTTTTCGCCCCGAAGAACGCTTTCCAATGATGAGCACTTTTAAAGTTCTGCTATGTGGCGCGGTATTATC
CCGTATTGACGCCGGGCAAGAGCAACTCGGTCGCCGCATACACTATTCTCAGAATGACTTGGTTGAGTAT
TCACCAGTCACAGAAAAGCATCTTACGGATGGCATGACAGTAAGAGAATTATGCAGTGCTGCCATAACCA
TGAGTGATAACACTGCGGCCAACTTACTTCTGACAACGATTGGAGGACCGAAGGAGCTAACCGCTTTTTT
GCACAACATGGGGGATCATGTAACTCGCCTTGATCGTTGGGAACCGGAGCTGAATGAAGCCATACCAAAC
GACGAGCGTGACACCACGATGCCTGTAGCAATGGCAACAACCTTGCGTAAACTATTAACTGGCGAACTAC
TTACTCTAGCTTCCCGGCAACAGTTGATAGACTGGATGGAGGCGGATAAAGTTGCAGGACCACTTCTGCG
CTCGGCCCTTCCGGCTGGCTGGTTTATTGCTGATAAATCTGGAGCCGGTGAGCGTGGGTCTCGCGGTATC
ATTGCAGCACTGGGGCCAGATGGTAAGCCCTCCCGTATCGTAGTTATCTACACGACGGGGAGTCAGGCAA
CTATGGATGAACGAAATAGACAGATCGCTGAGATAGGTGCCTCACTGATTAAGCATTGGTAACCGATTCT
AGGTGCATTGGCGCAGAAAAAAATGCCTGATGCGACGCTGCGCGTCTTATACTCCCACATATGCCAGATT
CAGCAACGGATACGGCTTCCCCAACTTGCCCACTTCCATACGTGTCCTCCTTACCAGAAATTTATCCTTA
AGATCCCGAATCGTTTAAACTCGACTCTGGCTCTATCGAATCTCCGTCGTTTCGAGCTTACGCGAACA
